Addgene plasmid #86838: pCSW65
Purpose: bacterial expression of anti-CRISPR protein AcrIIA3
Depositing lab: Joseph Bondy-Denomy. Depositing organization: University of California, San Francisco (UCSF). Publication: Inhibition of CRISPR-Cas9 with Bacteriophage Proteins. Rauch BJ, Silvis MR, Hultquist JF, Waters CS, McGregor MJ, Krogan NJ, Bondy-Denomy J. Cell. 2016 Dec 22. pii: S0092-8674(16)31683-X. doi: 10.1016/j.cell.2016.12.009. PubMed 28041849.
Backbone
  Vector backbone: pBAD24
  Vector type: Bacterial Expression
Growth in bacteria
  Bacterial resistance: Ampicillin, 100 μg/mL
  Growth temperature: 37°C
  Growth strain: DH5alpha
  Copy number: Low Copy
Gene/Insert
  Gene/Insert name: acrIIA3 (alt name: Axk13_03345)
  Species: Listeria monocytogenes
  Promoter: araBAD
  Cloning method: Gibson Cloning
  Sequencing primers: 5′ pBAD-F; 3′ pBAD-R
Terms and licenses: Academic/Nonprofit Terms; Industry Terms: Not Available to Industry
How to cite: pCSW65 was a gift from Joseph Bondy-Denomy (Addgene plasmid # 86838 ; http://n2t.net/addgene:86838 ; RRID:Addgene_86838)
