[The description below was written by a language model from this plasmid's Addgene catalogue record and pLannotate feature annotations shown in this document.]
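Description:
pCSW65 is a bacterial expression plasmid built on the pBAD24 backbone for arabinose-inducible production of the anti-CRISPR protein AcrIIA3 in E. coli. The insert, acrIIA3 (also recorded as Axk13_03345) from Listeria monocytogenes, was introduced by Gibson assembly downstream of the araBAD promoter. The generated feature table does not annotate the coding sequence itself, but the unannotated interval between the araBAD promoter and the rrnB T1 and T2 transcription terminators is where the insert would be expected to sit. No epitope or purification tags are recorded.

Regulation comes from the araC gene, carried on the opposite strand and transcribed divergently from the araBAD promoter. AraC represses the promoter in the absence of L-arabinose and activates it when the sugar is present, giving tight, titratable control that is useful when a protein's dose or timing matters. The plasmid is selected through the β-lactamase gene (AmpR), which confers ampicillin resistance and is driven by its own promoter, and it replicates from a ColE1/pMB1-family origin. The catalogue lists it as low copy, whereas the automated annotation describes the origin generically as high copy; only a fragment of rop is present. An M13 phage origin allows single-stranded DNA production with helper phage, and short remnants of bom, the tetracycline resistance gene and its promoter are non-functional leftovers from the pBR322 lineage of the backbone.

The stated purpose is bacterial expression of AcrIIA3, a phage-derived inhibitor associated with work on blocking CRISPR-Cas9 activity, so the construct suits experiments testing Cas9 inhibition in bacterial cells.
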