Features (pLannotate 1.2.2; 12 found; start..end, strand, type, name):
     19..303     +  promoter       araBAD promoter: araBAD; promoter of the L-arabinose operon of E. coli; the araC regulatory gene is transcribed in the opposite direction (Guzman et al., 1995)
    795..881     +  terminator     rrnB T1 terminator: Escherichia coli rrnB; transcription terminator T1 from the E. coli rrnB gene
    973..1000    +  terminator     rrnB T2 terminator: transcription terminator T2 from the E. coli rrnB gene
   1019..1110    +  promoter       AmpR promoter: bla
   1111..1971    +  CDS            AmpR: β-lactamase; bla; confers resistance to ampicillin, carbenicillin, and related antibiotics
   2013..2393    +  rep_origin     M13 ori (sequence partly withheld): M13 bacteriophage origin of replication; arrow indicates direction of (+) strand synthesis
   2579..3167    +  rep_origin     ori: high-copy-number ColE1/pMB1/pBR322/pUC origin of replication
   3353..3404    -  misc_feature   bom (fragment): basis of mobility region from pBR322
   3520..3559    -  CDS            rop (fragment): Rop protein, which maintains plasmids at low copy number; rop
   3560..3745    -  CDS            TcR (fragment): tetracycline efflux protein; tet; confers resistance to tetracycline
   3755..3773    +  promoter       tet promoter (fragment): E. coli promoter for tetracycline efflux protein gene
   3863..4741    -  CDS            araC: L-arabinose regulatory protein; araC
>Addgene plasmid #86838 | pCSW65 | addgene full sequence | sequence record 172859 | Addgene NGS Result
TACTCCCGCCATTCAGAGAAGAAACCAATTGTCCATATTGCATCAGACATTGCCGTCACTGCGTCTTTTA
CTGGCTCTTCTCGCTAACCAAACCGGTAACCCCGCTTATTAAAAGCATTCTGTAACAAAGCGGGACCAAA
GCCATGACAAAAACGCGTAACAAAAGTGTCTATAATCACGGCAGAAAAGTCCACATTGATTATTTGCACG
GCGTCACACTTTGCTATGCCATAGCATTTTTATCCATAAGATTAGCGGATCCTACCTGACGCTTTTTATC
GCAACTCTCTACTGTTTCTCCATACCCGTTTTTTTGGGCTAGCAGGAGGAATTCACCATGTTTAATAAGG
CTGAAATTATGAAACAAGCTTGGAATTGGTTCAACGATAGCAACATCTGGTTAAGCGATATTGAATGGGT
AAGTTACACAGACAAAGAAAAATCTTTCTCCGTTTGTTTAAAAGCTGCTTGGTCTAAAGCGAAAGAAGAA
GTTGAAGAATCTAAAAAAGAAAGCAAACATATTGCTAAAAGCGAAGAGTTGAAAGCTTGGAATTGGGCTG
AACGAAAATTAGGCTTACACTTTAATATTTCAGATGATGAAAAATTCACTAGTGTAAAAGATGAAACTAA
AATAAATTTCGGCTTAAGTGTCTGGGCTTGTGCAATGAAAGCAGTTAAACTACACAATGACTTGTTTCCA
CAAACAGCAGCTTAAAAGAACTCAGAAGTGAAACGCCGTAGCGCCGATGGTAGTGTGGGGTCTCCCCATG
CGAGAGTAGGGAACTGCCAGGCATCAAATAAAACGAAAGGCTCAGTCGAAAGACTGGGCCTTTCGTTTTA
TCTGTTGTTTGTCGGTGAACGCTCTCCTGAGTAGGACAAATCCGCCGGGAGCGGATTTGAACGTTGCGAA
GCAACGGCCCGGAGGGTGGCGGGCAGGACGCCCGCCATAAACTGCCAGGCATCAAATTAAGCAGAAGGCC
ATCCTGACGGATGGCCTTTTTGCGTTTCTACAAACTCTTTTGTTTATTTTTCTAAATACATTCAAATATG
TATCCGCTCATGAGACAATAACCCTGATAAATGCTTCAATAATATTGAAAAAGGAAGAGTATGAGTATTC
AACATTTCCGTGTCGCCCTTATTCCCTTTTTTGCGGCATTTTGCCTTCCTGTTTTTGCTCACCCAGAAAC
GCTGGTGAAAGTAAAAGATGCTGAAGATCAGTTGGGTGCACGAGTGGGTTACATCGAACTGGATCTCAAC
AGCGGTAAGATCCTTGAGAGTTTTCGCCCCGAAGAACGTTTTCCAATGATGAGCACTTTTAAAGTTCTGC
TATGTGGCGCGGTATTATCCCGTGTTGACGCCGGGCAAGAGCAACTCGGTCGCCGCATACACTATTCTCA
GAATGACTTGGTTGAGTACTCACCAGTCACAGAAAAGCATCTTACGGATGGCATGACAGTAAGAGAATTA
TGCAGTGCTGCCATAACCATGAGTGATAACACTGCGGCCAACTTACTTCTGACAACGATCGGAGGACCGA
AGGAGCTAACCGCTTTTTTGCACAACATGGGGGATCATGTAACTCGCCTTGATCGTTGGGAACCGGAGCT
GAATGAAGCCATACCAAACGACGAGCGTGACACCACGATGCCTGTAGCAATGGCAACAACGTTGCGCAAA
CTATTAACTGGCGAACTACTTACTCTAGCTTCCCGGCAACAATTAATAGACTGGATGGAGGCGGATAAAG
TTGCAGGACCACTTCTGCGCTCGGCCCTTCCGGCTGGCTGGTTTATTGCTGATAAATCTGGAGCCGGTGA
GCGTGGGTCTCGCGGTATCATTGCAGCACTGGGGCCAGATGGTAAGCCCTCCCGTATCGTAGTTATCTAC
ACGACGGGGAGTCAGGCAACTATGGATGAACGAAATAGACAGATCGCTGAGATAGGTGCCTCACTGATTA
AGCATTGGTAACTGTCAGACCAAGTTTACTCATATATACTTTAGATTGATT
[125 nt withheld, positions 2012-2136]
C
[141 nt withheld, positions 2138-2278]
CCTTTGACGTTGGAGTCCACGTTCTTT
[37 nt withheld, positions 2306-2342]
ACCCTATCTCGGGCTATTCTTTTGATTTATAAGGGATTTTGCCGATTTCGGCCTATTGGTTAAAAAATGA
GCTGATTTAACAAAAATTTAACGCGAATTTTAACAAAATATTAACGTTTACAATTTAAAAGGATCTAGGT
GAAGATCCTTTTTGATAATCTCATGACCAAAATCCCTTAACGTGAGTTTTCGTTCCACTGAGCGTCAGAC
CCCGTAGAAAAGATCAAAGGATCTTCTTGAGATCCTTTTTTTCTGCGCGTAATCTGCTGCTTGCAAACAA
AAAAACCACCGCTACCAGCGGTGGTTTGTTTGCCGGATCAAGAGCTACCAACTCTTTTTCCGAAGGTAAC
TGGCTTCAGCAGAGCGCAGATACCAAATACTGTCCTTCTAGTGTAGCCGTAGTTAGGCCACCACTTCAAG
AACTCTGTAGCACCGCCTACATACCTCGCTCTGCTAATCCTGTTACCAGTGGCTGCTGCCAGTGGCGATA
AGTCGTGTCTTACCGGGTTGGACTCAAGACGATAGTTACCGGATAAGGCGCAGCGGTCGGGCTGAACGGG
GGGTTCGTGCACACAGCCCAGCTTGGAGCGAACGACCTACACCGAACTGAGATACCTACAGCGTGAGCTA
TGAGAAAGCGCCACGCTTCCCGAAGGGAGAAAGGCGGACAGGTATCCGGTAAGCGGCAGGGTCGGAACAG
GAGAGCGCACGAGGGAGCTTCCAGGGGGAAACGCCTGGTATCTTTATAGTCCTGTCGGGTTTCGCCACCT
CTGACTTGAGCGTCGATTTTTGTGATGCTCGTCAGGGGGGCGGAGCCTATGGAAAAACGCCAGCAACGCG
GCCTTTTTACGGTTCCTGGCCTTTTGCTGGCCTTTTGCTCACATGTTCTTTCCTGCGTTATCCCCTGATT
CTGTGGATAACCGTATTACCGCCTTTGAGTGAGCTGATACCGCTCGCCGCAGCCGAACGACCGAGCGCAG
CGAGTCAGTGAGCGAGGAAGCGGAAGAGCGCCTGATGCGGTATTTTCTCCTTACGCATCTGTGCGGTATT
TCACACCGCATAGGGTCATGGCTGCGCCCCGACACCCGCCAACACCCGCTGACGCGCCCTGACGGGCTTG
TCTGCTCCCGGCATCCGCTTACAGACAAGCTGTGACCGTCTCCGGGAGCTGCATGTGTCAGAGGTTTTCA
CCGTCATCACCGAAACGCGCGAGGCAGAAGGAGATGGCGCCCAACAGTCCCCCGGCCACGGGGCCTGCCA
CCATACCCACGCCGAAACAAGCGCTCATGAGCCCGAAGTGGCGAGCCCGATCTTCCCCATCGGTGATGTC
GGCGATATAGGCGCCAGCAACCGCACCTGTGGCGCCGGTGATGCCGGCCACGATGCGTCCGGCGTAGAGG
ATCTGCTCATGTTTGACAGCTTATCATCGATGCATAATGTGCCTGTCAAATGGACGAAGCAGGGATTCTG
CAAACCCTATGCTACTCCGTCAAGCCGTCAATTGTCTGATTCGTTACCAATTATGACAACTTGACGGCTA
CATCATTCACTTTTTCTTCACAACCGGCACGGAACTCGCTCGGGCTGGCCCCGGTGCATTTTTTAAATAC
CCGCGAGAAATAGAGTTGATCGTCAAAACCAACATTGCGACCGACGGTGGCGATAGGCATCCGGGTGGTG
CTCAAAAGCAGCTTCGCCTGGCTGATACGTTGGTCCTCGCGCCAGCTTAAGACGCTAATCCCTAACTGCT
GGCGGAAAAGATGTGACAGACGCGACGGCGACAAGCAAACATGCTGTGCGACGCTGGCGATATCAAAATT
GCTGTCTGCCAGGTGATCGCTGATGTACTGACAAGCCTCGCGTACCCGATTATCCATCGGTGGATGGAGC
GACTCGTTAATCGCTTCCATGCGCCGCAGTAACAATTGCTCAAGCAGATTTATCGCCAGCAGCTCCGAAT
AGCGCCCTTCCCCTTGCCCGGCGTTAATGATTTGCCCAAACAGGTCGCTGAAATGCGGCTGGTGCGCTTC
ATCCGGGCGAAAGAACCCCGTATTGGCAAATATTGACGGCCAGTTAAGCCATTCATGCCAGTAGGCGCGC
GGACGAAAGTAAACCCACTGGTGATACCATTCGCGAGCCTCCGGATGACGACCGTAGTGATGAATCTCTC
CTGGCGGGAACAGCAAAATATCACCCGGTCGGCAAACAAATTCTCGTCCCTGATTTTTCACCACCCCCTG
ACCGCGAATGGTGAGATTGAGAATATAACCTTTCATTCCCAGCGGTCGGTCGATAAAAAAATCGAGATAA
CCGTTGGCCTCAATCGGCGTTAAACCCGCCACCAGATGGGCATTAAACGAGTATCCCGGCAGCAGGGGAT
CATTTTGCGCTTCAGCCATACTTTTCA
